Addgene plasmid #154974: pcDNA-GFP-EBA175-Flag(Y1425I)
Purpose: Expresses N-terminally GFP-tagged and C-terminally Flag-tagged EBA175 Y1425I variant (residues 1284-1462) from pcDNA3.1
Depositing lab: Sinisa Urban. Depositing organization: Johns Hopkins University and School of Medicine. Publication: Designed Parasite-Selective Rhomboid Inhibitors Block Invasion and Clear Blood-Stage Malaria. Gandhi S, Baker RP, Cho S, Stanchev S, Strisovsky K, Urban S. Cell Chem Biol. 2020 Aug 31. pii: S2451-9456(20)30333-0. doi: 10.1016/j.chembiol.2020.08.011. PubMed 32888502.
Backbone
  Vector backbone: pcDNA3.1
  Backbone manufacturer: Invitrogen
  Backbone size w/o insert (bp): 5500
  Total vector size (bp): 6040
  Vector type: Mammalian Expression
Growth in bacteria
  Bacterial resistance: Ampicillin, 100 μg/mL
  Growth temperature: 37°C
  Growth strain: DH5alpha
  Copy number: High Copy
Gene/Insert
  Gene/Insert name: PfEBA175
  Species: Synthetic
  Insert size (bp): 537
  Mutation: Y1425I; insert codes for EBA175 residues 1284 to 1462
  Promoter: CMV
  Tag / fusion protein: signal peptide (residues 1 to 32) from TGF alpha (N terminal on insert); GFP (N terminal on insert); Flag (C terminal on insert)
  Cloning method: Restriction Enzyme; 5′ cloning site BamHI (not destroyed); 3′ cloning site NotI (not destroyed)
  Sequencing primers: 5′ T7 forward; 3′ BGH reverse
Terms and licenses: Academic/Nonprofit Terms; Industry Terms: Not Available to Industry
How to cite: pcDNA-GFP-EBA175-Flag(Y1425I) was a gift from Sinisa Urban (Addgene plasmid # 154974 ; http://n2t.net/addgene:154974 ; RRID:Addgene_154974)
