[The description below was written by a language model from this plasmid's Addgene catalogue record and pLannotate feature annotations shown in this document.]
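Description:
pcDNA-GFP-EBA175-Flag(Y1425I) is a mammalian expression plasmid built on the Invitrogen pcDNA3.1 backbone. It is maintained in E. coli as a high-copy plasmid through a ColE1/pUC-type origin and selected with ampicillin via the β-lactamase gene. The backbone also carries an f1 phage origin and an SV40 early promoter-driven neomycin phosphotransferase cassette with an SV40 polyadenylation signal, which would permit G418 selection of transfected mammalian cells. The catalogue lists a total size of about 6.0 kb, whereas the sequenced record is 6,785 nt. The listed figure appears not to include the signal peptide and GFP portions of the fusion.

The expression cassette is driven by the CMV immediate-early enhancer and promoter and terminated by the bovine growth hormone polyadenylation signal, with a T7 promoter upstream of the coding region. The open reading frame begins with the signal peptide of human TGF alpha (residues 1 to 32), which directs the protein into the secretory pathway. This is followed by EGFP and then a synthetic fragment encoding residues 1284 to 1462 of the Plasmodium falciparum erythrocyte-binding antigen EBA175, carrying the Y1425I substitution. The record lists a C-terminal Flag tag, although the feature table does not annotate it separately. The EBA175 segment was inserted between BamHI and NotI sites, both retained.

The dual tagging allows the N- and C-terminal portions of the protein to be followed independently. The associated publication concerns parasite-selective rhomboid protease inhibitors in malaria, so the construct is probably a substrate variant for cleavage assays in transfected cells. The record does not state what effect the Y1425I mutation is meant to have.
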