Features (pLannotate 1.2.2; 22 found; start..end, strand, type, name):
     28..80      -  misc_feature   bom (fragment): basis of mobility region from pBR322
    235..614     +  enhancer       CMV enhancer: human cytomegalovirus immediate early enhancer
    615..818     +  promoter       CMV promoter: human cytomegalovirus (CMV) immediate early promoter
    814..847     +  LTR            5' LTR (truncated) (fragment): truncated 5' long terminal repeat (LTR) from HIV-1
    863..881     +  promoter       T7 promoter: promoter for bacteriophage T7 RNA polymerase
    920..1009    +  CDS            TGFA (fragment): TGFA_HUMAN - Experimental evidence at protein level: Swiss-Prot protein existence level 1. TGF alpha is a mitogenic polypeptide that is able to bind to the EGF receptor/EGFR and to act synergistically with TGF beta to promote anchorage-independent cell proliferation in soft agar. From Homo sapiens (Human).
   1016..1732    +  CDS            EGFP: EGFP is a basic (constitutively fluorescent) green fluorescent protein published in 1996, derived from Aequorea victoria. It is reported to be a rapidly-maturing weak dimer with moderate acid sensitivity.
   1715..2188    +  CDS            EBA1_PLAFC (fragment): Experimental evidence at protein level: Swiss-Prot protein existence level 1. Binds to host erythrocytes; may act as bridge between erythrocytes and merozoites. From Plasmodium falciparum (isolate Camp / Malaysia).
   2382..2606    +  polyA_signal   bGH poly(A) signal: bovine growth hormone polyadenylation signal
   2610..2631    +  promoter       SV40 promoter (fragment): SV40 enhancer and early promoter
   2652..3080    +  rep_origin     f1 ori (sequence partly withheld): f1 bacteriophage origin of replication; arrow indicates direction of (+) strand synthesis
   3094..3423    +  promoter       SV40 promoter: SV40 enhancer and early promoter
   3490..4281    +  CDS            neo: KKA2_KLEPN - Also known as kan, nptII. Experimental evidence at protein level: Swiss-Prot protein existence level 1. Resistance to kanamycin, neomycin, paromomycin, ribostamycin, butirosin and gentamicin B. From Klebsiella pneumoniae.
   4305..4463    +  CDS            ble (fragment): BLE_KLEPN - Experimental evidence at protein level: Swiss-Prot protein existence level 1. Binding protein with a strong affinity to the bleomycin family of antibiotics. Binds to CL990; an antimitotic-antibiotic compound. From Klebsiella pneumoniae.
   4458..4579    +  polyA_signal   SV40 poly(A) signal: SV40 polyadenylation signal
   4652..4668    -  protein_bind   lac operator: The lac repressor binds to the lac operator to inhibit transcription in E. coli. This inhibition can be relieved by adding lactose or isopropyl-β-D-thiogalactopyranoside (IPTG). lac repressor encoded by lacI
   4676..4706    -  promoter       lac promoter: promoter for the E. coli lac operon
   4721..4742    -  protein_bind   CAP binding site: CAP binding activates transcription in the presence of cAMP. E. coli catabolite activator protein
   4755..4847    -  CDS            lacI (fragment): lac repressor; lacI; The lac repressor binds to the lac operator to inhibit transcription in E. coli. This inhibition can be relieved by adding lactose or isopropyl-β-D-thiogalactopyranoside (IPTG).
   5030..5618    -  rep_origin     ori: high-copy-number ColE1/pMB1/pBR322/pUC origin of replication
   5789..6649    -  CDS            AmpR: β-lactamase; bla; confers resistance to ampicillin, carbenicillin, and related antibiotics
   6650..6754    -  promoter       AmpR promoter: bla
>Addgene plasmid #154974 | pcDNA-GFP-EBA175-Flag(Y1425I) | addgene full sequence | sequence record 309964 | Addgene NGS Result
GACGGATCGGGAGATCTCCCGATCCCCTATGGTGCACTCTCAGTACAATCTGCTCTGATGCCGCATAGTT
AAGCCAGTATCTGCTCCCTGCTTGTGTGTTGGAGGTCGCTGAGTAGTGCGCGAGCAAAATTTAAGCTACA
ACAAGGCAAGGCTTGACCGACAATTGCATGAAGAATCTGCTTAGGGTTAGGCGTTTTGCGCTGCTTCGCG
ATGTACGGGCCAGATATACGCGTTGACATTGATTATTGACTAGTTATTAATAGTAATCAATTACGGGGTC
ATTAGTTCATAGCCCATATATGGAGTTCCGCGTTACATAACTTACGGTAAATGGCCCGCCTGGCTGACCG
CCCAACGACCCCCGCCCATTGACGTCAATAATGACGTATGTTCCCATAGTAACGCCAATAGGGACTTTCC
ATTGACGTCAATGGGTGGAGTATTTACGGTAAACTGCCCACTTGGCAGTACATCAAGTGTATCATATGCC
AAGTACGCCCCCTATTGACGTCAATGACGGTAAATGGCCCGCCTGGCATTATGCCCAGTACATGACCTTA
TGGGACTTTCCTACTTGGCAGTACATCTACGTATTAGTCATCGCTATTACCATGGTGATGCGGTTTTGGC
AGTACATCAATGGGCGTGGATAGCGGTTTGACTCACGGGGATTTCCAAGTCTCCACCCCATTGACGTCAA
TGGGAGTTTGTTTTGGCACCAAAATCAACGGGACTTTCCAAAATGTCGTAACAACTCCGCCCCATTGACG
CAAATGGGCGGTAGGCGTGTACGGTGGGAGGTCTATATAAGCAGAGCTCTCTGGCTAACTAGAGAACCCA
CTGCTTACTGGCTTATCGAAATTAATACGACTCACTATAGGGAGACCCAAGCTGGCTAGCGTTTAAACTT
AAGCTTACCATGGTCCCCTCGGCTGGACAGCTCGCCCTGTTCGCTCTGGGTATTGTGTTGGCTGCGTGCC
AGGCCTTGGAGAACAGCACGTCCCCGCTGCGTACGATGGTGAGCAAGGGCGAGGAGCTGTTCACCGGGGT
GGTGCCCATCCTGGTCGAGCTGGACGGCGACGTAAACGGCCACAAGTTCAGCGTGTCCGGCGAGGGCGAG
GGCGATGCCACCTACGGCAAGCTGACCCTGAAGTTCATCTGCACCACCGGCAAGCTGCCCGTGCCCTGGC
CCACCCTCGTGACCACCCTGACCTACGGCGTGCAGTGCTTCAGCCGCTACCCCGACCACATGAAGCAGCA
CGACTTCTTCAAGTCCGCCATGCCCGAAGGCTACGTCCAGGAGCGCACCATCTTCTTCAAGGACGACGGC
AACTACAAGACCCGCGCCGAGGTGAAGTTCGAGGGCGACACCCTGGTGAACCGCATCGAGCTGAAGGGCA
TCGACTTCAAGGAGGACGGCAACATCCTGGGGCACAAGCTGGAGTACAACTACAACAGCCACAACGTCTA
TATCATGGCCGACAAGCAGAAGAACGGCATCAAGGTGAACTTCAAGATCCGCCACAACATCGAGGACGGC
AGCGTGCAGCTCGCCGACCACTACCAGCAGAACACCCCCATCGGCGACGGCCCCGTGCTGCTGCCCGACA
ACCACTACCTGAGCACCCAGTCCGCCCTGAGCAAAGACCCCAACGAGAAGCGCGATCACATGGTCCTGCT
GGAGTTCGTGACCGCCGCCGGGATCACTCTCGGCATGGACGAGCTGTACAAGTCCGGCCGGACTCAGGGA
GCAGAATTCTCAGGATCCCATAGCCATCATGGTAATCGTCAGGATCGTGGTGGTAATAGCGGTAATGTGC
TGAATATGCGCAGCAACAATAACAACTTCAACAATATCCCGAGCCGCTATAATCTGTATGATAAGAAACT
GGATCTGGATCTGTATGAAAATCGCAATGATAGCACCACCAAAGAACTGATTAAAAAACTGGCCGAGATC
AATAAGTGCGAAAATGAAATTAGCGTGAAATATTGCGATCACATGATTCATGAAGAAATTCCGCTGAAAA
CCTGCACCAAAGAAAAGACCCGTAATCTGTGTTGTGCAGTGAGCGATTATTGCATGAGCTATTTTACCTA
TGATAGCGAAGAATATTACAACTGCACCAAACGCGAATTTGATGATCCGAGCTATACCTGCTTTCGTAAA
GAGGCATTTAGCAGCATGCCGATTTATGCCGGTGCCGGTGTTCTGTTCATCATTCTGGTGATTCTGGGTG
CAAGCCAGGCAAAATATCAGCGCCTGGAGAAAATCAACAAGAACAAGATTGAGAAAAACGTGAATGATTA
CAAGGACGATGACGATAAGTAGGCGGCCGCATAATCTAGAGGGCCCGTTTAAACCCGCTGATCAGCCTCG
ACTGTGCCTTCTAGTTGCCAGCCATCTGTTGTTTGCCCCTCCCCCGTGCCTTCCTTGACCCTGGAAGGTG
CCACTCCCACTGTCCTTTCCTAATAAAATGAGGAAATTGCATCGCATTGTCTGAGTAGGTGTCATTCTAT
TCTGGGGGGTGGGGTGGGGCAGGACAGCAAGGGGGAGGATTGGGAAGACAATAGCAGGCATGCTGGGGAT
GCGGTGGGCTCTATGGCTTCTGAGGCGGAAAGAACCAGCTGGGGCTCTAGGGGGTATCCCC
[124 nt withheld, positions 2652-2775]
C
[91 nt withheld, positions 2777-2867]
A
[49 nt withheld, positions 2869-2917]
CCTTTGACGTTGGAGTCCACGTTCTTT
[37 nt withheld, positions 2945-2981]
ACCCTATCTCGGTCTATTCTTTTGATTTATAAGGGATTTTGCCGATTTCGGCCTATTGGTTAAAAAATGA
GCTGATTTAACAAAAATTTAACGCGAATTAATTCTGTGGAATGTGTGTCAGTTAGGGTGTGGAAAGTCCC
CAGGCTCCCCAGCAGGCAGAAGTATGCAAAGCATGCATCTCAATTAGTCAGCAACCAGGTGTGGAAAGTC
CCCAGGCTCCCCAGCAGGCAGAAGTATGCAAAGCATGCATCTCAATTAGTCAGCAACCATAGTCCCGCCC
CTAACTCCGCCCATCCCGCCCCTAACTCCGCCCAGTTCCGCCCATTCTCCGCCCCATGGCTGACTAATTT
TTTTTATTTATGCAGAGGCCGAGGCCGCCTCTGCCTCTGAGCTATTCCAGAAGTAGTGAGGAGGCTTTTT
TGGAGGCCTAGGCTTTTGCAAAAAGCTCCCGGGAGCTTGTATATCCATTTTCGGATCTGATCAAGAGACA
GGATGAGGATCGTTTCGCATGATTGAACAAGATGGATTGCACGCAGGTTCTCCGGCCGCTTGGGTGGAGA
GGCTATTCGGCTATGACTGGGCACAACAGACAATCGGCTGCTCTGATGCCGCCGTGTTCCGGCTGTCAGC
GCAGGGGCGCCCGGTTCTTTTTGTCAAGACCGACCTGTCCGGTGCCCTGAATGAACTGCAGGACGAGGCA
GCGCGGCTATCGTGGCTGGCCACGACGGGCGTTCCTTGCGCAGCTGTGCTCGACGTTGTCACTGAAGCGG
GAAGGGACTGGCTGCTATTGGGCGAAGTGCCGGGGCAGGATCTCCTGTCATCTCACCTTGCTCCTGCCGA
GAAAGTATCCATCATGGCTGATGCAATGCGGCGGCTGCATACGCTTGATCCGGCTACCTGCCCATTCGAC
CACCAAGCGAAACATCGCATCGAGCGAGCACGTACTCGGATGGAAGCCGGTCTTGTCGATCAGGATGATC
TGGACGAAGAGCATCAGGGGCTCGCGCCAGCCGAACTGTTCGCCAGGCTCAAGGCGCGCATGCCCGACGG
CGAGGATCTCGTCGTGACCCATGGCGATGCCTGCTTGCCGAATATCATGGTGGAAAATGGCCGCTTTTCT
GGATTCATCGACTGTGGCCGGCTGGGTGTGGCGGACCGCTATCAGGACATAGCGTTGGCTACCCGTGATA
TTGCTGAAGAGCTTGGCGGCGAATGGGCTGACCGCTTCCTCGTGCTTTACGGTATCGCCGCTCCCGATTC
GCAGCGCATCGCCTTCTATCGCCTTCTTGACGAGTTCTTCTGAGCGGGACTCTGGGGTTCGAAATGACCG
ACCAAGCGACGCCCAACCTGCCATCACGAGATTTCGATTCCACCGCCGCCTTCTATGAAAGGTTGGGCTT
CGGAATCGTTTTCCGGGACGCCGGCTGGATGATCCTCCAGCGCGGGGATCTCATGCTGGAGTTCTTCGCC
CACCCCAACTTGTTTATTGCAGCTTATAATGGTTACAAATAAAGCAATAGCATCACAAATTTCACAAATA
AAGCATTTTTTTCACTGCATTCTAGTTGTGGTTTGTCCAAACTCATCAATGTATCTTATCATGTCTGTAT
ACCGTCGACCTCTAGCTAGAGCTTGGCGTAATCATGGTCATAGCTGTTTCCTGTGTGAAATTGTTATCCG
CTCACAATTCCACACAACATACGAGCCGGAAGCATAAAGTGTAAAGCCTGGGGTGCCTAATGAGTGAGCT
AACTCACATTAATTGCGTTGCGCTCACTGCCCGCTTTCCAGTCGGGAAACCTGTCGTGCCAGCTGCATTA
ATGAATCGGCCAACGCGCGGGGAGAGGCGGTTTGCGTATTGGGCGCTCTTCCGCTTCCTCGCTCACTGAC
TCGCTGCGCTCGGTCGTTCGGCTGCGGCGAGCGGTATCAGCTCACTCAAAGGCGGTAATACGGTTATCCA
CAGAATCAGGGGATAACGCAGGAAAGAACATGTGAGCAAAAGGCCAGCAAAAGGCCAGGAACCGTAAAAA
GGCCGCGTTGCTGGCGTTTTTCCATAGGCTCCGCCCCCCTGACGAGCATCACAAAAATCGACGCTCAAGT
CAGAGGTGGCGAAACCCGACAGGACTATAAAGATACCAGGCGTTTCCCCCTGGAAGCTCCCTCGTGCGCT
CTCCTGTTCCGACCCTGCCGCTTACCGGATACCTGTCCGCCTTTCTCCCTTCGGGAAGCGTGGCGCTTTC
TCATAGCTCACGCTGTAGGTATCTCAGTTCGGTGTAGGTCGTTCGCTCCAAGCTGGGCTGTGTGCACGAA
CCCCCCGTTCAGCCCGACCGCTGCGCCTTATCCGGTAACTATCGTCTTGAGTCCAACCCGGTAAGACACG
ACTTATCGCCACTGGCAGCAGCCACTGGTAACAGGATTAGCAGAGCGAGGTATGTAGGCGGTGCTACAGA
GTTCTTGAAGTGGTGGCCTAACTACGGCTACACTAGAAGAACAGTATTTGGTATCTGCGCTCTGCTGAAG
CCAGTTACCTTCGGAAAAAGAGTTGGTAGCTCTTGATCCGGCAAACAAACCACCGCTGGTAGCGGTGGTT
TTTTTGTTTGCAAGCAGCAGATTACGCGCAGAAAAAAAGGATCTCAAGAAGATCCTTTGATCTTTTCTAC
GGGGTCTGACGCTCAGTGGAACGAAAACTCACGTTAAGGGATTTTGGTCATGAGATTATCAAAAAGGATC
TTCACCTAGATCCTTTTAAATTAAAAATGAAGTTTTAAATCAATCTAAAGTATATATGAGTAAACTTGGT
CTGACAGTTACCAATGCTTAATCAGTGAGGCACCTATCTCAGCGATCTGTCTATTTCGTTCATCCATAGT
TGCCTGACTCCCCGTCGTGTAGATAACTACGATACGGGAGGGCTTACCATCTGGCCCCAGTGCTGCAATG
ATACCGCGAGACCCACGCTCACCGGCTCCAGATTTATCAGCAATAAACCAGCCAGCCGGAAGGGCCGAGC
GCAGAAGTGGTCCTGCAACTTTATCCGCCTCCATCCAGTCTATTAATTGTTGCCGGGAAGCTAGAGTAAG
TAGTTCGCCAGTTAATAGTTTGCGCAACGTTGTTGCCATTGCTACAGGCATCGTGGTGTCACGCTCGTCG
TTTGGTATGGCTTCATTCAGCTCCGGTTCCCAACGATCAAGGCGAGTTACATGATCCCCCATGTTGTGCA
AAAAAGCGGTTAGCTCCTTCGGTCCTCCGATCGTTGTCAGAAGTAAGTTGGCCGCAGTGTTATCACTCAT
GGTTATGGCAGCACTGCATAATTCTCTTACTGTCATGCCATCCGTAAGATGCTTTTCTGTGACTGGTGAG
TACTCAACCAAGTCATTCTGAGAATAGTGTATGCGGCGACCGAGTTGCTCTTGCCCGGCGTCAATACGGG
ATAATACCGCGCCACATAGCAGAACTTTAAAAGTGCTCATCATTGGAAAACGTTCTTCGGGGCGAAAACT
CTCAAGGATCTTACCGCTGTTGAGATCCAGTTCGATGTAACCCACTCGTGCACCCAACTGATCTTCAGCA
TCTTTTACTTTCACCAGCGTTTCTGGGTGAGCAAAAACAGGAAGGCAAAATGCCGCAAAAAAGGGAATAA
GGGCGACACGGAAATGTTGAATACTCATACTCTTCCTTTTTCAATATTATTGAAGCATTTATCAGGGTTA
TTGTCTCATGAGCGGATACATATTTGAATGTATTTAGAAAAATAAACAAATAGGGGTTCCGCGCACATTT
CCCCGAAAAGTGCCACCTGACGTC
